Addgene plasmid #213290: GPR68-DuET
Purpose: The DuET construct encodes the named human GPCR engineered with a cleaved hemagglutinin signal peptide, a 5' FLAG and a 3' 1D4 epitope tag optimized for expression in mammalian cells and proteomics studies.
Depositing lab: Thomas Sakmar. Depositing organization: Rockefeller University. Publication: Multiplexed selectivity screening of anti-GPCR antibodies. Dahl L, Kotliar IB, Bendes A, Dodig-Crnkovic T, Fromm S, Elofsson A, Uhlen M, Sakmar TP, Schwenk JM. Sci Adv. 2023 May 3;9(18):eadf9297. doi: 10.1126/sciadv.adf9297. Epub 2023 May 3. PubMed 37134173.
Backbone
  Vector backbone: pcDNA 3.1 (+)
  Vector type: Mammalian Expression
Growth in bacteria
  Bacterial resistance: Ampicillin, 100 μg/mL
  Growth temperature: 37°C
  Growth strain: DH5alpha
  Copy number: High Copy
Gene/Insert
  Gene/Insert name: GPR68 (alt names: G protein-coupled receptor 68; OGR1)
  Species: H. sapiens (human)
  Entrez Gene: GPR68 (a.k.a. GPR12A, OGR1)
  Promoter: CMV, T7
  Tag / fusion protein: FLAG (N terminal on insert); 1D4 (C terminal on insert)
  Cloning method: Gibson Cloning
Terms and licenses: Academic/Nonprofit Terms; Industry Terms: Not Available to Industry
Depositor comments: Class: A, Family: Orphan. Ensembl ID: ENSG00000119714, Uniprot ID: Q15743
How to cite: GPR68-DuET was a gift from Thomas Sakmar (Addgene plasmid # 213290 ; http://n2t.net/addgene:213290 ; RRID:Addgene_213290)
