[The description below was written by a language model from this plasmid's Addgene catalogue record and pLannotate feature annotations shown in this document.]
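Description:
GPR68-DuET is a mammalian expression plasmid built on the pcDNA 3.1 (+) backbone that carries human GPR68 (also called OGR1), a class A orphan G protein-coupled receptor annotated as a proton-sensing receptor involved in pH homeostasis. In E. coli, the 6.6 kb plasmid replicates from a high-copy ColE1/pUC-type origin and is selected with ampicillin through the β-lactamase gene. An f1 origin is also present. For selection in mammalian cells, the backbone carries a neomycin/kanamycin phosphotransferase gene driven by the SV40 enhancer/early promoter and terminated by an SV40 polyadenylation signal. Small lac operon remnants and short matches to ble, bom and an HIV-1 LTR in the feature table appear to be backbone fragments or annotation artefacts rather than functional parts.

The receptor cassette is driven by the CMV immediate-early enhancer and promoter and ends at the bovine growth hormone polyadenylation signal. A T7 promoter between the CMV promoter and the coding region allows in vitro transcription. In the DuET design, the receptor is preceded by a cleavable hemagglutinin signal peptide and an N-terminal FLAG epitope, and it is followed by a C-terminal 1D4 epitope. The signal peptide is intended to be removed during processing. The feature table detects the FLAG sequence (as a partial 3xFLAG match) just upstream of the GPR68 coding sequence, but it does not separately annotate the signal peptide or the 1D4 tag. The two epitopes at opposite ends allow capture and detection of the full-length receptor. The construct is intended for expression in mammalian cells and proteomics studies, and the associated work used such constructs for multiplexed selectivity screening of anti-GPCR antibodies.
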