Features (pLannotate 1.2.2; 21 found; start..end, strand, type, name):
    313..901     +  rep_origin     ori: high-copy-number ColE1/pMB1/pBR322/pUC origin of replication
   1084..1176    +  CDS            lacI (fragment): lac repressor; lacI; The lac repressor binds to the lac operator to inhibit transcription in E. coli. This inhibition can be relieved by adding lactose or isopropyl-β-D-thiogalactopyranoside (IPTG).
   1189..1210    +  protein_bind   CAP binding site: CAP binding activates transcription in the presence of cAMP. E. coli catabolite activator protein
   1225..1255    +  promoter       lac promoter: promoter for the E. coli lac operon
   1263..1279    +  protein_bind   lac operator: The lac repressor binds to the lac operator to inhibit transcription in E. coli. This inhibition can be relieved by adding lactose or isopropyl-β-D-thiogalactopyranoside (IPTG). lac repressor encoded by lacI
   1352..1473    -  polyA_signal   SV40 poly(A) signal: SV40 polyadenylation signal
   1468..1626    -  CDS            ble (fragment): BLE_KLEPN - Experimental evidence at protein level: Swiss-Prot protein existence level 1. Binding protein with a strong affinity to the bleomycin family of antibiotics. Binds to CL990; an antimitotic-antibiotic compound. From Klebsiella pneumoniae.
   1650..2441    -  CDS            neo: KKA2_KLEPN - Also known as kan, nptII. Experimental evidence at protein level: Swiss-Prot protein existence level 1. Resistance to kanamycin, neomycin, paromomycin, ribostamycin, butirosin and gentamicin B. From Klebsiella pneumoniae.
   2508..2837    -  promoter       SV40 promoter: SV40 enhancer and early promoter
   2851..3279    -  rep_origin     f1 ori (sequence partly withheld): f1 bacteriophage origin of replication; arrow indicates direction of (+) strand synthesis
   3300..3321    -  promoter       SV40 promoter (fragment): SV40 enhancer and early promoter
   3325..3549    -  polyA_signal   bGH poly(A) signal: bovine growth hormone polyadenylation signal
   3680..4774    -  CDS            GPR68: OGR1_HUMAN - Also known as OGR1. Experimental evidence at protein level: Swiss-Prot protein existence level 1. Proton-sensing receptor involved in pH homeostasis. May represents an osteoblastic pH sensor regulating cell-mediated responses to acidosis in bone. Mediates its action by association with G proteins that stimulates inositol phosphate (IP) production or Ca(2+) mobilization. The receptor is almost silent at pH 7.8 but fully activated at pH 6.8. Also functions as a metastasis suppressor gene in prostate cancer (By similarity). From Homo sapiens (Human).
   4787..4807    -  CDS            3xFLAG (fragment): three tandem FLAG® epitope tags
   4900..4918    -  promoter       T7 promoter: promoter for bacteriophage T7 RNA polymerase
   4934..4967    -  LTR            5' LTR (truncated) (fragment): truncated 5' long terminal repeat (LTR) from HIV-1
   4963..5166    -  promoter       CMV promoter: human cytomegalovirus (CMV) immediate early promoter
   5167..5546    -  enhancer       CMV enhancer: human cytomegalovirus immediate early enhancer
   5701..5753    +  misc_feature   bom (fragment): basis of mobility region from pBR322
   5812..5916    +  promoter       AmpR promoter: bla
   5917..142     +  CDS            AmpR (across the origin): β-lactamase; bla; confers resistance to ampicillin, carbenicillin, and related antibiotics
>Addgene plasmid #213290 | GPR68-DuET | addgene full sequence | sequence record 430835 | Addgene NGS Result
TCGCGGTATCATTGCAGCACTGGGGCCAGATGGTAAGCCCTCCCGTATCGTAGTTATCTACACGACGGGG
AGTCAGGCAACTATGGATGAACGAAATAGACAGATCGCTGAGATAGGTGCCTCACTGATTAAGCATTGGT
AACTGTCAGACCAAGTTTACTCATATATACTTTAGATTGATTTAAAACTTCATTTTTAATTTAAAAGGAT
CTAGGTGAAGATCCTTTTTGATAATCTCATGACCAAAATCCCTTAACGTGAGTTTTCGTTCCACTGAGCG
TCAGACCCCGTAGAAAAGATCAAAGGATCTTCTTGAGATCCTTTTTTTCTGCGCGTAATCTGCTGCTTGC
AAACAAAAAAACCACCGCTACCAGCGGTGGTTTGTTTGCCGGATCAAGAGCTACCAACTCTTTTTCCGAA
GGTAACTGGCTTCAGCAGAGCGCAGATACCAAATACCGTTCTTCTAGTGTAGCCGTAGTTAGGCCACCAC
TTCAAGAACTCTGTAGCACCGCCTACATACCTCGCTCTGCTAATCCTGTTACCAGTGGCTGCTGCCAGTG
GCGATAAGTCGTGTCTTACCGGGTTGGACTCAAGACGATAGTTACCGGATAAGGCGCAGCGGTCGGGCTG
AACGGGGGGTTCGTGCACACAGCCCAGCTTGGAGCGAACGACCTACACCGAACTGAGATACCTACAGCGT
GAGCTATGAGAAAGCGCCACGCTTCCCGAAGGGAGAAAGGCGGACAGGTATCCGGTAAGCGGCAGGGTCG
GAACAGGAGAGCGCACGAGGGAGCTTCCAGGGGGAAACGCCTGGTATCTTTATAGTCCTGTCGGGTTTCG
CCACCTCTGACTTGAGCGTCGATTTTTGTGATGCTCGTCAGGGGGGCGGAGCCTATGGAAAAACGCCAGC
AACGCGGCCTTTTTACGGTTCCTGGCCTTTTGCTGGCCTTTTGCTCACATGTTCTTTCCTGCGTTATCCC
CTGATTCTGTGGATAACCGTATTACCGCCTTTGAGTGAGCTGATACCGCTCGCCGCAGCCGAACGACCGA
GCGCAGCGAGTCAGTGAGCGAGGAAGCGGAAGAGCGCCCAATACGCAAACCGCCTCTCCCCGCGCGTTGG
CCGATTCATTAATGCAGCTGGCACGACAGGTTTCCCGACTGGAAAGCGGGCAGTGAGCGCAACGCAATTA
ATGTGAGTTAGCTCACTCATTAGGCACCCCAGGCTTTACACTTTATGCTTCCGGCTCGTATGTTGTGTGG
AATTGTGAGCGGATAACAATTTCACACAGGAAACAGCTATGACCATGATTACGCCAAGCTCTAGCTAGAG
GTCGACGGTATACAGACATGATAAGATACATTGATGAGTTTGGACAAACCACAACTAGAATGCAGTGAAA
AAAATGCTTTATTTGTGAAATTTGTGATGCTATTGCTTTATTTGTAACCATTATAAGCTGCAATAAACAA
GTTGGGGTGGGCGAAGAACTCCAGCATGAGATCCCCGCGCTGGAGGATCATCCAGCCGGCGTCCCGGAAA
ACGATTCCGAAGCCCAACCTTTCATAGAAGGCGGCGGTGGAATCGAAATCTCGTGATGGCAGGTTGGGCG
TCGCTTGGTCGGTCATTTCGAACCCCAGAGTCCCGCTCAGAAGAACTCGTCAAGAAGGCGATAGAAGGCG
ATGCGCTGCGAATCGGGAGCGGCGATACCGTAAAGCACGAGGAAGCGGTCAGCCCATTCGCCGCCAAGCT
CTTCAGCAATATCACGGGTAGCCAACGCTATGTCCTGATAGCGGTCCGCCACACCCAGCCGGCCACAGTC
GATGAATCCAGAAAAGCGGCCATTTTCCACCATGATATTCGGCAAGCAGGCATCGCCATGGGTCACGACG
AGATCCTCGCCGTCGGGCATGCGCGCCTTGAGCCTGGCGAACAGTTCGGCTGGCGCGAGCCCCTGATGCT
CTTCGTCCAGATCATCCTGATCGACAAGACCGGCTTCCATCCGAGTACGTGCTCGCTCGATGCGATGTTT
CGCTTGGTGGTCGAATGGGCAGGTAGCCGGATCAAGCGTATGCAGCCGCCGCATTGCATCAGCCATGATG
GATACTTTCTCGGCAGGAGCAAGGTGAGATGACAGGAGATCCTGCCCCGGCACTTCGCCCAATAGCAGCC
AGTCCCTTCCCGCTTCAGTGACAACGTCGAGCACAGCTGCGCAAGGAACGCCCGTCGTGGCCAGCCACGA
TAGCCGCGCTGCCTCGTCCTGCAGTTCATTCAGGGCACCGGACAGGTCGGTCTTGACAAAAAGAACCGGG
CGCCCCTGCGCTGACAGCCGGAACACGGCGGCATCAGAGCAGCCGATTGTCTGTTGTGCCCAGTCATAGC
CGAATAGCCTCTCCACCCAAGCGGCCGGAGAACCTGCGTGCAATCCATCTTGTTCAATCATGCGAAACGA
TCCTCATCCTGTCTCTTGATCAGATCCGAAAATGGATATACAAGCTCCCGGGAGCTTTTTGCAAAAGCCT
AGGCCTCCAAAAAAGCCTCCTCACTACTTCTGGAATAGCTCAGAGGCAGAGGCGGCCTCGGCCTCTGCAT
AAATAAAAAAAATTAGTCAGCCATGGGGCGGAGAATGGGCGGAACTGGGCGGAGTTAGGGGCGGGATGGG
CGGAGTTAGGGGCGGGACTATGGTTGCTGACTAATTGAGATGCATGCTTTGCATACTTCTGCCTGCTGGG
GAGCCTGGGGACTTTCCACACCTGGTTGCTGACTAATTGAGATGCATGCTTTGCATACTTCTGCCTGCTG
GGGAGCCTGGGGACTTTCCACACCCTAACTGACACACATTCCACAGAATTAATTCGCGTTAAATTTTTGT
TAAATCAGCTCATTTTTTAACCAATAGGCCGAAATCGGCAAAATCCCTTATAAATCAAAAGAATAGACCG
AGATAGGGT
[37 nt withheld, positions 2950-2986]
AAAGAACGTGGACTCCAACGTCAAAGG
[49 nt withheld, positions 3014-3062]
T
[91 nt withheld, positions 3064-3154]
G
[124 nt withheld, positions 3156-3279]
GGGGATACCCCCTAGAGCCCCAGCTGGTTCTTTCCGCCTCAGAAGCCATAGAGCCCACCGCATCCCCAGC
ATGCCTGCTATTGTCTTCCCAATCCTCCCCCTTGCTGTCCTGCCCCACCCCACCCCCCAGAATAGAATGA
CACCTACTCAGACAATGCGATGCAATTTCCTCATTTTATTAGGAAAGGACAGTGGGAGTGGCACCTTCCA
GGGTCAAGGAAGGCACGGGGGAGGGGCAAACAACAGATGGCTGGCAACTAGAAGGCACAGTCGAGGCTGA
TCAGCGGGTTTAAACGGGCCCTCTAGACTCGAGTTAGGCAGGGGCCACCTGAGAAGTCTCGGTCTTAGAC
ACGGTGGTGCTGGCCTCATCGAATTCACCGGTGCGTCCACCGGTATCGATTGCAAGTCTCCCGGTTGGAA
AGCCGCCGGACCCGGGGGAGTTGGGGGTTTGAAAAGCGGGGTGGAGCTTGGTAAGCAGTTCCGGCTCCTC
TCCTTGCGCGCCTGACTTACCAGAAGCCTCTGGGGCACCCAGCGGATATGCTTCGCGTGCCCTGCCGGTC
CTTGAACATGTAAGGAAGGCCAGGCAAGCTCCGCGGAGGCGTGCAAGATCCCTATGAGTTGTTTCGGAAA
CGAAGCAATAGAGCACAGGATCGGCGACACAATTGAAAGATGTCAGAAGGAGACTGAAATGATAGGCGTT
AAAGACTCCCTTGGCGAAGTCACAAGATGCCTCCCACACGCTTCTGACCAGCAGCAACACATGATATGGC
AGGAAGCACGCGAGGAAAATGACCACAGTGCTGAGCACAAGTCTCTGAATTTGGTCTTTGCGAGATTTCT
GAGTACCATGGCTGCGGCGAACGGCTCGCAGGATTCCCTGGTAGGAGGCCAGCAGCAGACAGATAGGAAA
CAGGAACCCCACGAGAAATCTGTAGTAATTGATAGCTCGCTGCCAAGCTTGAATAGGGTAGTGCTCGAAG
CAGACCCTGTGCTGATTCTCGTCCTCGATCACTTCCTCGTGCATCAAGAAGTATATTGAGGTCAGGAGTT
CTTTAGCCCAGATCACCACGCTAACCCCCACTGCAGCCTTGAGTGTCCGGAACTGGTGGAATCGGAAAGG
ATGGGCTACGGCCAGGTAGCGGTCCACGCTGATGCAGCAAAGGAATCCCACGGAAATGTAGATATTCTCA
TAAAGAAGAATCCCGCACACTTGGCAGCTCAGGTCACCATGGGACCAATTATCATGCTGGAGGACGTACT
GCAGCCAAAAGGGAAGGGAGCATATGTAGAACAGGTCTGCCACTGTCAGGTTGCACAAGTACACTCCCAA
CTCGTTGCGAGCTTTTATCTGCAGGTACCCAAAGTAGAGACTGAGGCAGTTGGCAGGGAAGCCTACGACA
AGTACCGTAACGTAAACCACGGGAGCGAGGGTCTGGTGGATAGTGTGGTCGATGGTACAGCTCATGGAGC
TATTGTCGGCAGTGATGTTCCCCATATCGATGCTGGCGTCATCATCGTCCTTGTAGTCGGCGAATACCAG
GCAGAAGATGTAGCTCAGGGCGATGATCGTCTTCATGGTGGCGCTAAGCTTAAGTTTAAACGCTAGCCAG
CTTGGGTCTCCCTATAGTGAGTCGTATTAATTTCGATAAGCCAGTAAGCAGTGGGTTCTCTAGTTAGCCA
GAGAGCTCTGCTTATATAGACCTCCCACCGTACACGCCTACCGCCCATTTGCGTCAATGGGGCGGAGTTG
TTACGACATTTTGGAAAGTCCCGTTGATTTTGGTGCCAAAACAAACTCCCATTGACGTCAATGGGGTGGA
GACTTGGAAATCCCCGTGAGTCAAACCGCTATCCACGCCCATTGATGTACTGCCAAAACCGCATCACCAT
GGTAATAGCGATGACTAATACGTAGATGTACTGCCAAGTAGGAAAGTCCCATAAGGTCATGTACTGGGCA
TAATGCCAGGCGGGCCATTTACCGTCATTGACGTCAATAGGGGGCGTACTTGGCATATGATACACTTGAT
GTACTGCCAAGTGGGCAGTTTACCGTAAATACTCCACCCATTGACGTCAATGGAAAGTCCCTATTGGCGT
TACTATGGGAACATACGTCATTATTGACGTCAATGGGCGGGGGTCGTTGGGCGGTCAGCCAGGCGGGCCA
TTTACCGTAAGTTATGTAACGCGGAACTCCATATATGGGCTATGAACTAATGACCCCGTAATTGATTACT
ATTAATAACTAGTCAATAATCAATGTCAACGCGTATATCTGGCCCGTACATCGCGAAGCAGCGCAAAACG
CCTAACCCTAAGCAGATTCTTCATGCAAATGTCGGTCAAGCCTTGCCTTGTTGTAGCTTAAATTTTGCTC
GCGCACTACTCAGCGACCTCCAACACACAAGCAGGGAGCAGATACTGGCTTAACTATGCGGCATCAGAGC
AGATTGTACTGAGAGTGCACCATAGGGGATCGGGAGATCTCCCGATCCGTCGACGTCAGGTGGCACTTTT
CGGGGAAATGTGCGCGGAACCCCTATTTGTTTATTTTTCTAAATACATTCAAATATGTATCCGCTCATGA
GACAATAACCCTGATAAATGCTTCAATAATATTGAAAAAGGAAGAGTATGAGTATTCAACATTTCCGTGT
CGCCCTTATTCCCTTTTTTGCGGCATTTTGCCTTCCTGTTTTTGCTCACCCAGAAACGCTGGTGAAAGTA
AAAGATGCTGAAGATCAGTTGGGTGCACGAGTGGGTTACATCGAACTGGATCTCAACAGCGGTAAGATCC
TTGAGAGTTTTCGCCCCGAAGAACGTTTTCCAATGATGAGCACTTTTAAAGTTCTGCTATGTGGCGCGGT
ATTATCCCGTATTGACGCCGGGCAAGAGCAACTCGGTCGCCGCATACACTATTCTCAGAATGACTTGGTT
GAGTACTCACCAGTCACAGAAAAGCATCTTACGGATGGCATGACAGTAAGAGAATTATGCAGTGCTGCCA
TAACCATGAGTGATAACACTGCGGCCAACTTACTTCTGACAACGATCGGAGGACCGAAGGAGCTAACCGC
TTTTTTGCACAACATGGGGGATCATGTAACTCGCCTTGATCGTTGGGAACCGGAGCTGAATGAAGCCATA
CCAAACGACGAGCGTGACACCACGATGCCTGTAGCAATGGCAACAACGTTGCGCAAACTATTAACTGGCG
AACTACTTACTCTAGCTTCCCGGCAACAATTAATAGACTGGATGGAGGCGGATAAAGTTGCAGGACCACT
TCTGCGCTCGGCCCTTCCGGCTGGCTGGTTTATTGCTGATAAATCTGGAGCCGGTGAGCGTGGGTC
